>Addgene plasmid #103092 | pUC19-C7TEQ6 | addgene full sequence | sequence record 201803 | Addgene NGS Result
GCTTGTCTGTAAGCGGATGCCGGGAGCAGACAAGCCCGTCAGGGCGCGTCAGCGGGTGTTGGCGGGTGTC
GGGGCTGGCTTAACTATGCGGCATCAGAGCAGATTGTACTGAGAGTGCACCATATGCGGTGTGAAATACC
GCACAGATGCGTAAGGAGAAAATACCGCATCAGGCGCCATTCGCCATTCAGGCTGCGCAACTGTTGGGAA
GGGCGATCGGTGCGGGCCTCTTCGCTATTACGCCAGCTGGCGAAAGGGGGATGTGCTGCAAGGCGATTAA
GTTGGGTAACGCCAGGGTTTTCCCAGTCACGACGTTGTAAAACGACGGCCAGTGTGCTGTCTCATCATTT
TGGCAAAGAATTCGCGGCCGCCACCATGACAAAGCTGAACCAGCCCTATGGAATCGGCCTCGATATTGGA
AGTAATAGCATCGGCTTCGCCGTGGTAGATGCGAACTCACACCTGCTTCGCCTGAAAGGGGAGACTGCCA
TCGGAGCTAGGCTGTTTCGCGAAGGGCAAAGTGCAGCCGATCGGAGAGGTAGCCGCACAACAAGGAGAAG
ACTCAGTCGAACTAGATGGAGGCTGTCCTTCCTGAGGGACTTTTTCGCCCCACACATAACCAAGATTGAT
CCTGATTTTTTCCTGAGACAGAAGTACAGCGAAATCAGCCCCAAAGATAAGGACCGGTTTAAGTATGAAA
AAAGATTGTTTAATGACAGAACAGACGCGGAATTCTACGAGGATTATCCCAGCATGTACCATCTTAGGCT
CCACCTTATGACACACACACATAAGGCTGATCCCCGCGAGATTTTCCTCGCCATTCACCATATTCTGAAG
TCTCGAGGGCATTTCCTTACCCCCGGGGCGGCCAAAGACTTCAACACCGATAAAGTGGACCTTGAGGACA
TTTTCCCTGCCCTGACAGAAGCATACGCGCAGGTGTATCCCGACCTGGAGTTGACCTTTGATCTGGCTAA
GGCCGACGATTTCAAGGCAAAGCTGCTTGATGAACAGGCGACACCCAGCGACACTCAGAAGGCGCTCGTC
AATTTGCTTCTGTCAAGCGACGGGGAAAAAGAAATCGTCAAGAAGAGAAAGCAGGTCTTGACCGAATTCG
CTAAGGCTATCACCGGACTTAAGACAAAATTCAACCTTGCACTGGGGACCGAAGTCGATGAGGCCGATGC
TTCTAACTGGCAGTTCAGCATGGGCCAGCTTGACGACAAATGGTCTAATATTGAGACTTCTATGACTGAC
CAAGGGACCGAAATTTTTGAACAGATCCAGGAGCTCTATCGCGCAAGGCTGCTGAATGGGATTGTGCCTG
CCGGAATGTCTCTGTCCCAGGCCAAAGTGGCTGACTACGGGCAGCATAAGGAGGATCTCGAGCTCTTCAA
GACCTATCTGAAGAAACTGAACGATCACGAACTCGCTAAAACCATCCGCGGCCTCTACGACAGGTACATC
AACGGGGATGACGCTAAGCCCTTCCTCAGAGAAGACTTTGTGAAAGCCCTGACAAAAGAGGTTACAGCGC
ATCCAAATGAGGTAAGCGAGCAGCTGCTGAATCGAATGGGACAGGCTAACTTTATGCTGAAGCAGCGAAC
CAAAGCCAACGGGGCGATCCCAATCCAGCTGCAACAGAGGGAGCTGGACCAGATTATCGCGAATCAGAGT
AAGTACTACGATTGGCTTGCAGCCCCAAACCCAGTCGAGGCACACAGATGGAAGATGCCTTATCAGCTGG
ATGAACTTCTGAATTTCCACATTCCATACTATGTCGGGCCATTGATCACACCGAAGCAGCAGGCTGAGTC
CGGGGAGAACGTCTTTGCTTGGATGGTGCGCAAGGATCCTTCAGGCAATATAACCCCCTACAATTTCGAC
GAGAAGGTTGATAGAGAAGCCTCCGCTAATACATTTATACAGCGGATGAAAACCACAGATACCTATCTGA
TTGGCGAAGATGTACTCCCCAAACAGTCCTTGCTGTATCAAAAGTATGAGGTGCTTAACGAGCTGAATAA
TGTAAGGATTAATAATGAGTGCCTTGGCACCGACCAAAAGCAGCGACTCATCCGGGAAGTGTTCGAACGG
CACAGTTCAGTGACCATCAAACAGGTGGCGGACAACCTCGTAGCACATGGCGACTTCGCACGCAGGCCTG
AAATCCGCGGCCTTGCAGATGAAAAGCGCTTTCTCTCATCTCTGTCAACATACCACCAGCTGAAAGAGAT
TCTGCACGAAGCGATTGATGACCCAACTAAACTTCTGGATATAGAGAATATTATCACCTGGTCTACAGTG
TTCGAGGATCATACTATCTTCGAGACAAAACTGGCTGAGATCGAGTGGTTGGACCCCAAAAAGATCAATG
AACTGAGTGGAATCAGGTATCGAGGATGGGGGCAATTCAGCCGGAAACTGCTTGACGGTCTGAAGCTGGG
AAACGGGCATACAGTGATTCAGGAGCTCATGCTCTCCAATCATAATCTCATGCAGATTCTGGCAGACGAA
ACGCTCAAAGAAACAATGACAGAACTCAACCAGGACAAGCTGAAAACTGATGATATAGAGGATGTGATAA
ACGACGCATACACAAGTCCAAGTAATAAAAAGGCCCTTCGCCAGGTACTCAGAGTGGTGGAGGATATTAA
GCACGCCGCCAACGGCCAAGACCCTAGCTGGCTGTTTATCGAGACTGCTGACGGGACTGGTACCGCTGGT
AAGCGGACCCAAAGTCGACAGAAACAGATACAGACCGTCTACGCAAACGCCGCCCAGGAATTGATTGATT
CAGCTGTCAGAGGAGAGCTCGAGGACAAGATCGCCGATAAGGCATCTTTTACGGATAGGCTTGTCCTCTA
TTTCATGCAGGGCGGACGCGACATCTACACGGGCGCACCCCTCAACATTGACCAACTGTCTCATTACGAT
ATCGACCATATTCTGCCTCAAAGCCTGATTAAAGATGATTCCCTTGACAACCGAGTCCTCGTCAATGCCA
CTATTAATCGGGAAAAAAATAACGTGTTTGCATCAACATTGTTCGCCGGTAAAATGAAGGCTACATGGCG
GAAATGGCATGAAGCCGGACTGATTAGTGGAAGGAAGCTTCGGAATCTGATGCTCCGACCAGATGAAATC
GATAAATTTGCAAAGGGATTCGTAGCTCGCCAACTGGTGGAGACTCGACAGATAATTAAATTGACCGAAC
AAATTGCCGCTGCGCAGTACCCAAATACTAAGATCATCGCAGTCAAGGCAGGTCTGAGTCATCAGCTGCG
CGAGGAGCTCGACTTCCCAAAAAACCGGGATGTAAATCACTATCATCATGCTTTTGACGCCTTTCTCGCC
GCCCGAATAGGGACCTATCTCCTGAAAAGATACCCCAAACTCGCTCCTTTCTTCACTTACGGCGAGTTTG
CGAAGGTTGACGTCAAGAAGTTCCGGGAATTCAACTTCATTGGCGCACTCACACACGCTAAGAAGAATAT
AATTGCCAAGGACACCGGGGAAATTGTGTGGGACAAAGAGAGGGACATACGGGAGCTGGACCGAATCTAT
AATTTCAAGAGGATGCTTATTACACACGAGGTATATTTTGAAACCGCTGACTTGTTCAAGCAGACGATCT
ACGCCGCCAAAGACTCTAAAGAGCGGGGAGGTTCCAAACAGCTCATTCCCAAGAAGCAAGGCTACCCTAC
TCAGGTGTACGGTGGGTATACCCAGGAGTCTGGAAGCTACAACGCACTGGTGCGAGTGGCAGAAGCAGAT
ACAACCGCCTATCAGGTTATCAAGATCAGCGCACAGAATGCCAGCAAAATCGCATCTGCAAACCTGAAAT
CCCGGGAAAAGGGTAAGCAGCTGTTGAACGAAATAGTCGTGAAGCAGCTGGCCAAGAGACGCAAGAACTG
GAAGCCTTCTGCGAATTCTTTCAAGATCGTGATCCCTCGGTTCGGAATGGGAACACTCTTCCAAAACGCC
AAGTATGGCCTGTTTATGGTGAACAGTGACACGTACTATAGGAATTATCAGGAGCTGTGGCTGAGCCGAG
AGAACCAGAAACTCCTGAAAAAACTTTTCTCTATCAAGTACGAAAAGACCCAGATGAATCATGACGCTCT
TCAGGTGTATAAAGCAATTATCGACCAAGTGGAGAAATTCTTTAAGCTGTATGATATTAATCAGTTTAGG
GCTAAACTGTCCGATGCGATCGAGCGGTTCGAGAAGCTCCCTATCAACACCGACGGAAATAAAATCGGGA
AGACCGAAACCTTGCGCCAGATACTCATTGGCCTTCAAGCCAACGGAACCAGGAGCAATGTCAAAAACTT
GGGCATTAAGACGGATCTGGGGCTCCTTCAGGTGGGGAGTGGCATCAAGCTCGACAAAGACACACAGATT
GTGTACCAGTCTCCTAGTGGGCTGTTCAAGCGCAGAATTCCCCTCGCCGATCTGAGCAGGGCTGACCCCA
AGAAGAAGAGGAAGGTGAGGTCCATGGTCATAGCTGTTTCCTGTGTGAAATTGTTATCCGCTCACAATTC
CACACAACATACGAGCCGGAAGCATAAAGTGTAAAGCCTGGGGTGCCTAATGAGTGAGCTAACTCACATT
AATTGCGTTGCGCTCACTGCCCGCTTTCCAGTCGGGAAACCTGTCGTGCCAGCTGCATTAATGAATCGGC
CAACGCGCGGGGAGAGGCGGTTTGCGTATTGGGCGCTCTTCCGCTTCCTCGCTCACTGACTCGCTGCGCT
CGGTCGTTCGGCTGCGTCTTCCGCTTCCTCGCTCACTGACTCGCTGCGCTCGGTCGTTCGGCTGCGGCGA
GCGGTATCAGCTCACTCAAAGGCGGTAATACGGTTATCCACAGAATCAGGGGATAACGCAGGAAAGAACA
TGTGAGCAAAAGGCCAGCAAAAGGCCAGGAACCGTAAAAAGGCCGCGTTGCTGGCGTTTTTCCATAGGCT
CCGCCCCCCTGACGAGCATCACAAAAATCGACGCTCAAGTCAGAGGTGGCGAAACCCGACAGGACTATAA
AGATACCAGGCGTTTCCCCCTGGAAGCTCCCTCGTGCGCTCTCCTGTTCCGACCCTGCCGCTTACCGGAT
ACCTGTCCGCCTTTCTCCCTTCGGGAAGCGTGGCGCTTTCTCATAGCTCACGCTGTAGGTATCTCAGTTC
GGTGTAGGTCGTTCGCTCCAAGCTGGGCTGTGTGCACGAACCCCCCGTTCAGCCCGACCGCTGCGCCTTA
TCCGGTAACTATCGTCTTGAGTCCAACCCGGTAAGACACGACTTATCGCCACTGGCAGCAGCCACTGGTA
ACAGGATTAGCAGAGCGAGGTATGTAGGCGGTGCTACAGAGTTCTTGAAGTGGTGGCCTAACTACGGCTA
CACTAGAAGAACAGTATTTGGTATCTGCGCTCTGCTGAAGCCAGTTACCTTCGGAAAAAGAGTTGGTAGC
TCTTGATCCGGCAAACAAACCACCGCTGGTAGCGGTGGTTTTTTTGTTTGCAAGCAGCAGATTACGCGCA
GAAAAAAAGGATCTCAAGAAGATCCTTTGATCTTTTCTACGGGGTCTGACGCTCAGTGGAACGAAAACTC
ACGTTAAGGGATTTTGGTCATGAGATTATCAAAAAGGATCTTCACCTAGATCCTTTTAAATTAAAAATGA
AGTTTTAAATCAATCTAAAGTATATATGAGTAAACTTGGTCTGACAGTTACCAATGCTTAATCAGTGAGG
CACCTATCTCAGCGATCTGTCTATTTCGTTCATCCATAGTTGCCTGACTCCCCGTCGTGTAGATAACTAC
GATACGGGAGGGCTTACCATCTGGCCCCAGTGCTGCAATGATACCGCGAGACCCACGCTCACCGGCTCCA
GATTTATCAGCAATAAACCAGCCAGCCGGAAGGGCCGAGCGCAGAAGTGGTCCTGCAACTTTATCCGCCT
CCATCCAGTCTATTAATTGTTGCCGGGAAGCTAGAGTAAGTAGTTCGCCAGTTAATAGTTTGCGCAACGT
TGTTGCCATTGCTACAGGCATCGTGGTGTCACGCTCGTCGTTTGGTATGGCTTCATTCAGCTCCGGTTCC
CAACGATCAAGGCGAGTTACATGATCCCCCATGTTGTGCAAAAAAGCGGTTAGCTCCTTCGGTCCTCCGA
TCGTTGTCAGAAGTAAGTTGGCCGCAGTGTTATCACTCATGGTTATGGCAGCACTGCATAATTCTCTTAC
TGTCATGCCATCCGTAAGATGCTTTTCTGTGACTGGTGAGTACTCAACCAAGTCATTCTGAGAATAGTGT
ATGCGGCGACCGAGTTGCTCTTGCCCGGCGTCAATACGGGATAATACCGCGCCACATAGCAGAACTTTAA
AAGTGCTCATCATTGGAAAACGTTCTTCGGGGCGAAAACTCTCAAGGATCTTACCGCTGTTGAGATCCAG
TTCGATGTAACCCACTCGTGCACCCAACTGATCTTCAGCATCTTTTACTTTCACCAGCGTTTCTGGGTGA
GCAAAAACAGGAAGGCAAAATGCCGCAAAAAAGGGAATAAGGGCGACACGGAAATGTTGAATACTCATAC
TCTTCCTTTTTCAATATTATTGAAGCATTTATCAGGGTTATTGTCTCATGAGCGGATACATATTTGAATG
TATTTAGAAAAATAAACAAATAGGGGTTCCGCGCACATTTCCCCGAAAAGTGCCACCTGACGTCTAAGAA
ACCATTATTATCATGACATTAACCTATAAAAATAGGCGTATCACGAGGCCCTTTCGTCTCGCGCGTTTCG
GTGATGACGGTGAAAACCTCTGACACATGCAGCTCCCGGAGACGGTCACA
Features (pLannotate 1.2.2; 11 found; start..end, strand, type, name):
     75..174     +  misc_feature   bom (fragment): basis of mobility region from pBR322
    180..334     -  CDS            lacZα (fragment): LacZα fragment of β-galactosidase; lacZ fragment
   4531..4547    -  protein_bind   lac operator: The lac repressor binds to the lac operator to inhibit transcription in E. coli. This inhibition can be relieved by adding lactose or isopropyl-β-D-thiogalactopyranoside (IPTG). lac repressor encoded by lacI
   4555..4585    -  promoter       lac promoter: promoter for the E. coli lac operon
   4600..4621    -  protein_bind   CAP binding site: CAP binding activates transcription in the presence of cAMP. E. coli catabolite activator protein
   4634..4726    -  CDS            lacI (fragment): lac repressor; lacI; The lac repressor binds to the lac operator to inhibit transcription in E. coli. This inhibition can be relieved by adding lactose or isopropyl-β-D-thiogalactopyranoside (IPTG).
   4728..4776    -  rep_origin     RSF ori (fragment): Plasmids containing the RSF 1030 origin of replication can be propagated in E. coli cells that contain additional plasmids with compatible origins.
   4959..5547    -  rep_origin     ori: high-copy-number ColE1/pMB1/pBR322/pUC origin of replication
   5718..6578    -  CDS            AmpR: β-lactamase; bla; confers resistance to ampicillin, carbenicillin, and related antibiotics
   6579..6683    -  promoter       AmpR promoter: bla
   6778..6813    +  CDS            rop (fragment): Rop protein, which maintains plasmids at low copy number; rop
