[The description below was written by a language model from this plasmid's Addgene catalogue record and pLannotate feature annotations shown in this document.]
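Description:
pUC19-C7TEQ6 is a bacterial cloning plasmid that stores a synthetic Cas9 gene as a template rather than as a ready-to-use expression cassette. The backbone is the standard pUC19 vector, maintained at high copy number in E. coli through the ColE1/pMB1-type pUC origin and selected with ampicillin via the β-lactamase gene (AmpR) and its own promoter. The sequenced plasmid is 6,840 nt in total. The short hits annotated as bom, rop, lacI and RSF ori are only fragments, most likely residual backbone sequence or partial similarity matches, not functional elements.

The insert, recorded as 4,089 bp and introduced by Gibson assembly, encodes the Cas9 orthologue C7TEQ6 from Lactobacillus rhamnosus strain GG (ATCC 53103), recoded for human codon usage. The automated feature table does not annotate this gene. It leaves an unlabelled stretch of roughly 4.2 kb between the remaining lacZα fragment and the lac operator/lac promoter/CAP binding site, which is where an insert of this size would sit, interrupting the lacZα region of pUC19. Apart from the backbone's lac promoter, no promoter is annotated near the insert. The record also lists no mammalian promoter, polyadenylation signal, nuclear localization signal, epitope tag or guide RNA scaffold, so the coding sequence would need to be subcloned into a suitable expression vector for use in human cells.

The plasmid comes from work on high-throughput assembly of multiple cas9 gene variants from tiled, sequence-verified oligonucleotides. It serves as a source of this Cas9 orthologue's coding sequence for amplification, subcloning and characterization in CRISPR studies.
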