Addgene plasmid #103092: pUC19-C7TEQ6
Purpose: Cas9 coding gene template with optimized sequence for human codon usage
Depositing lab: Duhee Bang. Depositing organization: Yonsei University. Publication: High-throughput construction of multiple cas9 gene variants via assembly of high-depth tiled and sequence-verified oligonucleotides. Cho N, Seo HN, Ryu T, Kwon E, Huh S, Noh J, Yeom H, Hwang B, Ha H, Lee JH, Kwon S, Bang D. Nucleic Acids Res. 2018 May 18;46(9):e55. doi: 10.1093/nar/gky112. PubMed 29529247.
Backbone
  Vector backbone: pUC19
  Backbone manufacturer: NEB(New England Biolabs)
  Vector type: CRISPR ; Cloning vector
Growth in bacteria
  Bacterial resistance: Ampicillin, 100 μg/mL
  Growth temperature: 37°C
  Growth strain: DH5alpha
  Copy number: High Copy
Gene/Insert
  Gene/Insert name: C7TEQ6(Cas9 coding gene from Lactobacillus rhamnosus (strain ATCC 53103 / GG))
  Insert size (bp): 4089
  Mutation: human codon-optimized
  Cloning method: Gibson Cloning
  Sequencing primers: 5′ gctgcaaggcgattaagttg; 3′ cggctcgtatgttgtgtgg
Terms and licenses: Academic/Nonprofit Terms; Industry Terms: Not Available to Industry
How to cite: pUC19-C7TEQ6 was a gift from Duhee Bang (Addgene plasmid # 103092 ; http://n2t.net/addgene:103092 ; RRID:Addgene_103092)
