>Addgene plasmid #103092 | pUC19-C7TEQ6 | depositor partial sequence | sequence record 195221 | C7TEQ6
ATGACAAAGCTGAACCAGCCCTATGGAATCGGCCTCGATATTGGAAGTAATAGCATCGGCTTCGCCGTGG
TAGATGCGAACTCACACCTGCTTCGCCTGAAAGGGGAGACTGCCATCGGAGCTAGGCTGTTTCGCGAAGG
GCAAAGTGCAGCCGATCGGAGAGGTAGCCGCACAACAAGGAGAAGACTCAGTCGAACTAGATGGAGGCTG
TCCTTCCTGAGGGACTTTTTCGCCCCACACATAACCAAGATTGATCCTGATTTTTTCCTGAGACAGAAGT
ACAGCGAAATCAGCCCCAAAGATAAGGACCGGTTTAAGTATGAAAAAAGATTGTTTAATGACAGAACAGA
CGCGGAATTCTACGAGGATTATCCCAGCATGTACCATCTTAGGCTCCACCTTATGACACACACACATAAG
GCTGATCCCCGCGAGATTTTCCTCGCCATTCACCATATTCTGAAGTCTCGAGGGCATTTCCTTACCCCCG
GGGCGGCCAAAGACTTCAACACCGATAAAGTGGACCTTGAGGACATTTTCCCTGCCCTGACAGAAGCATA
CGCGCAGGTGTATCCCGACCTGGAGTTGACCTTTGATCTGGCTAAGGCCGACGATTTCAAGGCAAAGCTG
CTTGATGAACAGGCGACACCCAGCGACACTCAGAAGGCGCTCGTCAATTTGCTTCTGTCAAGCGACGGGG
AAAAAGAAATCGTCAAGAAGAGAAAGCAGGTCTTGACCGAATTCGCTAAGGCTATCACCGGACTTAAGAC
AAAATTCAACCTTGCACTGGGGACCGAAGTCGATGAGGCCGATGCTTCTAACTGGCAGTTCAGCATGGGC
CAGCTTGACGACAAATGGTCTAATATTGAGACTTCTATGACTGACCAAGGGACCGAAATTTTTGAACAGA
TCCAGGAGCTCTATCGCGCAAGGCTGCTGAATGGGATTGTGCCTGCCGGAATGTCTCTGTCCCAGGCCAA
AGTGGCTGACTACGGGCAGCATAAGGAGGATCTCGAGCTCTTCAAGACCTATCTGAAGAAACTGAACGAT
CACGAACTCGCTAAAACCATCCGCGGCCTCTACGACAGGTACATCAACGGGGATGACGCTAAGCCCTTCC
TCAGAGAAGACTTTGTGAAAGCCCTGACAAAAGAGGTTACAGCGCATCCAAATGAGGTAAGCGAGCAGCT
GCTGAATCGAATGGGACAGGCTAACTTTATGCTGAAGCAGCGAACCAAAGCCAACGGGGCGATCCCAATC
CAGCTGCAACAGAGGGAGCTGGACCAGATTATCGCGAATCAGAGTAAGTACTACGATTGGCTTGCAGCCC
CAAACCCAGTCGAGGCACACAGATGGAAGATGCCTTATCAGCTGGATGAACTTCTGAATTTCCACATTCC
ATACTATGTCGGGCCATTGATCACACCGAAGCAGCAGGCTGAGTCCGGGGAGAACGTCTTTGCTTGGATG
GTGCGCAAGGATCCTTCAGGCAATATAACCCCCTACAATTTCGACGAGAAGGTTGATAGAGAAGCCTCCG
CTAATACATTTATACAGCGGATGAAAACCACAGATACCTATCTGATTGGCGAAGATGTACTCCCCAAACA
GTCCTTGCTGTATCAAAAGTATGAGGTGCTTAACGAGCTGAATAATGTAAGGATTAATAATGAGTGCCTT
GGCACCGACCAAAAGCAGCGACTCATCCGGGAAGTGTTCGAACGGCACAGTTCAGTGACCATCAAACAGG
TGGCGGACAACCTCGTAGCACATGGCGACTTCGCACGCAGGCCTGAAATCCGCGGCCTTGCAGATGAAAA
GCGCTTTCTCTCATCTCTGTCAACATACCACCAGCTGAAAGAGATTCTGCACGAAGCGATTGATGACCCA
ACTAAACTTCTGGATATAGAGAATATTATCACCTGGTCTACAGTGTTCGAGGATCATACTATCTTCGAGA
CAAAACTGGCTGAGATCGAGTGGTTGGACCCCAAAAAGATCAATGAACTGAGTGGAATCAGGTATCGAGG
ATGGGGGCAATTCAGCCGGAAACTGCTTGACGGTCTGAAGCTGGGAAACGGGCATACAGTGATTCAGGAG
CTCATGCTCTCCAATCATAATCTCATGCAGATTCTGGCAGACGAAACGCTCAAAGAAACAATGACAGAAC
TCAACCAGGACAAGCTGAAAACTGATGATATAGAGGATGTGATAAACGACGCATACACAAGTCCAAGTAA
TAAAAAGGCCCTTCGCCAGGTACTCAGAGTGGTGGAGGATATTAAGCACGCCGCCAACGGCCAAGACCCT
AGCTGGCTGTTTATCGAGACTGCTGACGGGACTGGTACCGCTGGTAAGCGGACCCAAAGTCGACAGAAAC
AGATACAGACCGTCTACGCAAACGCCGCCCAGGAATTGATTGATTCAGCTGTCAGAGGAGAGCTCGAGGA
CAAGATCGCCGATAAGGCATCTTTTACGGATAGGCTTGTCCTCTATTTCATGCAGGGCGGACGCGACATC
TACACGGGCGCACCCCTCAACATTGACCAACTGTCTCATTACGATATCGACCATATTCTGCCTCAAAGCC
TGATTAAAGATGATTCCCTTGACAACCGAGTCCTCGTCAATGCCACTATTAATCGGGAAAAAAATAACGT
GTTTGCATCAACATTGTTCGCCGGTAAAATGAAGGCTACATGGCGGAAATGGCATGAAGCCGGACTGATT
AGTGGAAGGAAGCTTCGGAATCTGATGCTCCGACCAGATGAAATCGATAAATTTGCAAAGGGATTCGTAG
CTCGCCAACTGGTGGAGACTCGACAGATAATTAAATTGACCGAACAAATTGCCGCTGCGCAGTACCCAAA
TACTAAGATCATCGCAGTCAAGGCAGGTCTGAGTCATCAGCTGCGCGAGGAGCTCGACTTCCCAAAAAAC
CGGGATGTAAATCACTATCATCATGCTTTTGACGCCTTTCTCGCCGCCCGAATAGGGACCTATCTCCTGA
AAAGATACCCCAAACTCGCTCCTTTCTTCACTTACGGCGAGTTTGCGAAGGTTGACGTCAAGAAGTTCCG
GGAATTCAACTTCATTGGCGCACTCACACACGCTAAGAAGAATATAATTGCCAAGGACACCGGGGAAATT
GTGTGGGACAAAGAGAGGGACATACGGGAGCTGGACCGAATCTATAATTTCAAGAGGATGCTTATTACAC
ACGAGGTATATTTTGAAACCGCTGACTTGTTCAAGCAGACGATCTACGCCGCCAAAGACTCTAAAGAGCG
GGGAGGTTCCAAACAGCTCATTCCCAAGAAGCAAGGCTACCCTACTCAGGTGTACGGTGGGTATACCCAG
GAGTCTGGAAGCTACAACGCACTGGTGCGAGTGGCAGAAGCAGATACAACCGCCTATCAGGTTATCAAGA
TCAGCGCACAGAATGCCAGCAAAATCGCATCTGCAAACCTGAAATCCCGGGAAAAGGGTAAGCAGCTGTT
GAACGAAATAGTCGTGAAGCAGCTGGCCAAGAGACGCAAGAACTGGAAGCCTTCTGCGAATTCTTTCAAG
ATCGTGATCCCTCGGTTCGGAATGGGAACACTCTTCCAAAACGCCAAGTATGGCCTGTTTATGGTGAACA
GTGACACGTACTATAGGAATTATCAGGAGCTGTGGCTGAGCCGAGAGAACCAGAAACTCCTGAAAAAACT
TTTCTCTATCAAGTACGAAAAGACCCAGATGAATCATGACGCTCTTCAGGTGTATAAAGCAATTATCGAC
CAAGTGGAGAAATTCTTTAAGCTGTATGATATTAATCAGTTTAGGGCTAAACTGTCCGATGCGATCGAGC
GGTTCGAGAAGCTCCCTATCAACACCGACGGAAATAAAATCGGGAAGACCGAAACCTTGCGCCAGATACT
CATTGGCCTTCAAGCCAACGGAACCAGGAGCAATGTCAAAAACTTGGGCATTAAGACGGATCTGGGGCTC
CTTCAGGTGGGGAGTGGCATCAAGCTCGACAAAGACACACAGATTGTGTACCAGTCTCCTAGTGGGCTGT
TCAAGCGCAGAATTCCCCTCGCCGATCTG
